Addgene plasmid #73376: pCMV-Myc-XPLN-L269E
Purpose: Mammalian expression of mutant XPLN (Arhgef3) gene Leu269 --> Glu
Depositing lab: Jie Chen. Depositing organization: University of Illinois at Urbana-Champaign. Publication: XPLN is an endogenous inhibitor of mTORC2. Khanna N, Fang Y, Yoon MS, Chen J. Proc Natl Acad Sci U S A. 2013 Oct 1;110(40):15979-84. doi: 10.1073/pnas.1310434110. Epub 2013 Sep 16. PubMed 24043828.
Backbone
  Vector backbone: pCMV-Myc
  Vector type: Mammalian Expression
Growth in bacteria
  Bacterial resistance: Ampicillin, 100 μg/mL
  Growth temperature: 37°C
  Growth strain: DH5alpha
  Copy number: Unknown
Gene/Insert
  Gene/Insert name: arhgef3 (alt name: XPLN)
  Species: H. sapiens (human)
  Mutation: L269E
  Entrez Gene: ARHGEF3 (a.k.a. GEF3, STA3, XPLN)
  Promoter: CMV
  Tag / fusion protein: Myc (QKLISEEDL) (N terminal on insert)
  Cloning method: Unknown
  Sequencing primers: 5′ CMV-F; 3′ EBV-rev
Terms and licenses: Academic/Nonprofit Terms; Industry Terms: Not Available to Industry
How to cite: pCMV-Myc-XPLN-L269E was a gift from Jie Chen (Addgene plasmid # 73376 ; http://n2t.net/addgene:73376 ; RRID:Addgene_73376)
