[The description below was written by a language model from this plasmid's Addgene catalogue record.]
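Description:
pCMV-Myc-XPLN-L269E is a mammalian expression plasmid built on the pCMV-Myc backbone. It is propagated in E. coli under ampicillin selection. The record lists the copy number as unknown, and it names no origin of replication and no mammalian selection marker. This suggests transient transfection as the likely use, although the record does not say so.

The insert is human ARHGEF3, also known as XPLN, GEF3 or STA3, which encodes a Rho-family guanine nucleotide exchange factor. Here it carries a single point substitution, leucine 269 to glutamate (L269E). Transcription is driven by the CMV promoter, a strong constitutive viral promoter that gives high expression in most cultured mammalian cell lines. A Myc epitope tag is fused to the N terminus of the protein, so the mutant can be detected or immunoprecipitated with anti-Myc antibodies and distinguished from endogenous XPLN. The cloning method and the polyadenylation signal are not given, and no feature table is available to confirm other backbone elements.

The stated purpose is mammalian expression of the L269E mutant. The associated study identified XPLN as an endogenous inhibitor of mTORC2, so the plasmid is most plausibly used alongside the wild-type construct to test how this residue contributes to XPLN function in cells. The record does not describe the functional consequence of the L269E change, such as any effect on exchange factor activity or on mTORC2 regulation.
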