>Addgene plasmid #73376 | pCMV-Myc-XPLN-L269E | addgene partial sequence | sequence record 142496 | LNCX 5'-AGCTCGTTTAGTGAACCGTCAGATC-3'
TTTTGACCTCCATAGAAGACACCGGGACCGATCCAGCCTCCGGACTCTAGAGGATCCGGTACTAGAGGAA
CTGAAAAACCAGAAAGTTAACTGGTAAGTTTAGTCTTTTTGTCTTTTATTTCAGGTCCCGGATCCGGTGG
TGGTGCAAATCAAAGAACTGCTCCTCAGTGGATGTTGCCTTTACTTCTAGGCCTGTACGGAAGTGTTACT
TCTGCTCTAAAAGCTGCGGAATTGTACCCGCGGGCCCACCATGGCATCAATGCAGAAGCTGATCTCAGAG
GAGGACCTGCTTATGGCCATGGATATCCCGGGATGGAGGCCCGAATTCATGGTGGCCAAGGATTACCCCT
TCTACCTCACGGTCAAGAGAGCGAACTGCAGCCTGGAGCTACCCCCGGCCAGCGGTCCGGCCAAGGACGC
TGAGGAGCCTAGTAATAAACGGGTCAAACCCCTTTCCCGAGTCACGTCGCTAGCAAACCTCATCCCGCCC
GTGAAGGCCACGCCATTAAAGCGCTTCAGTCAAACCCTGCAGCGCTCCATTAGCTTCCGCAGTGAGAGCC
GCCCTGACATCCTCGCCCCCCGACCCTGGTCCAGAAATGCCGCCCCCTCGAGCACGAAACGGAGAGATAG
CAAGCTGTGGAGTGAGACCTTCGATGTGTGCGTCAATCAGATGCTTACATCCAAGGAAATCAAACGTCAG
GAGGCGATCTTTGAGCTTTCCCAAGGAGAAGAAGACTTGATAGAAGACTTGAAATTAGCAAAAAAGGCCT
ATCATGACCCCATGCTGAAACTCTCCATAATGACAGAACAAGAGTTGAATCAAATTTTTGGAACACTGGA
CTCTCTAATTCCTCTACATGA
