>Addgene plasmid #73376 | pCMV-Myc-XPLN-L269E | addgene partial sequence | sequence record 142499 | EBV-rev 5'-GTGGTTTGTCCAAACTCATC-3'
CCGCGGCCGCGGTACCTCGAGAGATCTCGGTCGACCGAATTCTCAGACGTTACTTTCACCGTGCCTGCTG
TTTCCACAGGAAGAGTCTGTCTGTTCCATGCGCTCACAGTCGAGGCTGACCTCACTCGTGTCCATACTAC
AGTCTGACTCACTGTCCGATTGGTCCATCTGCTCAAGTTTTGTTTCTCCCTGTAGCTCTCTGCTCCCGGT
GGTGGGATTTAGGAACGATCCCTCGGAGTCAAGCACCCCAGCTTGCCCGGCAGCACACAAAACTGTTTCT
TTGGCTTGACGAATACAGTTAAGCCACTGCTGTTTGTTGAAAGTGTCATTGGCTTGTAGCGAGTGGGTCT
GACTTTGGGATCCATTTTTGAAACTGACTCTGAAGAAGTTTTTAATTCTCTCATTGTTGCTGAATGCCCC
TCGCAGGGAGCCACCCAGCCTCACTTCTCCATCCTGGAGGTCTTCCAGCAGGAGGTCTTTCACGGGGATT
GGCTGACGGTACAGCTGGTAGCAAAGCTGCTCATTGTGGGTGACGGCTCGAGTGATCACAAGCACTTCTT
GGAACAGGAAAACATGCAGTTTCACGCCCCGATTGTTCTTCAGTTCACCATGACAACACAAGACTCGAGA
GCTGTCGATCAGGGAGTCTTTCTGGCCTTCTTCCAAGTAAAGAAGCCGCTCTTTATAATAGCGGCATTCA
GATTCACCAGTCTTGGTGTTGATTTCTGCCACAATTCCCTGAATGATATTTATAGCTTCTTCCAAGTGCT
GCTGATCTGGATTATCATTTGGTGTGTGCCTCAAGATTTCTCGGAGCTCC
